Addgene plasmid #216053: AA332
Purpose: Fragmid fragment: (C' terminus) 3x NLS sequences
Depositing lab: John Doench. Depositing organization: Broad Institute. Publication: Modular vector assembly enables rapid assessment of emerging CRISPR technologies. McGee AV, Liu YV, Griffith AL, Szegletes ZM, Wen B, Kraus C, Miller NW, Steger RJ, Escude Velasco B, Bosch JA, Zirin JD, Viswanatha R, Sontheimer EJ, Goodale A, Greene MA, Green TM, Doench JG. Cell Genom. 2024 Mar 13;4(3):100519. doi: 10.1016/j.xgen.2024.100519. PubMed 38484704.
Backbone
  Vector backbone: pUC57-Kan
  Vector type: Fragment
Growth in bacteria
  Bacterial resistance: Kanamycin, 50 μg/mL
  Growth temperature: 37°C
  Growth strain: DH5alpha
  Copy number: Unknown
Gene/Insert
  Gene/Insert name: SV40NLS_v1.10; SV40NLS_v1.11; SV40NLS_v1.12
  Species: Other
  Cloning method: Unknown
Resource information
  A portion of this plasmid was derived from a plasmid made by: Genscript ID: U133GHG080-6
Terms and licenses: Academic/Nonprofit Terms; Industry Terms: Not Available to Industry
Depositor comments: Please visit https://www.biorxiv.org/content/10.1101/2023.10.25.564061v1 for bioRxiv preprint.
How to cite: AA332 was a gift from John Doench (Addgene plasmid # 216053 ; http://n2t.net/addgene:216053 ; RRID:Addgene_216053)
