[The description below was written by a language model from this plasmid's Addgene catalogue record and pLannotate feature annotations shown in this document.]
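Description:
AA332 is a small (about 2.7 kb) fragment-donor plasmid from the Fragmid modular vector assembly toolkit, built on the pUC57-Kan cloning backbone. It is not an expression vector in its own right: the vector type is recorded as "Fragment", meaning it serves as a bacterial storage plasmid for a defined DNA module that is meant to be combined with other Fragmid modules to build complete constructs for testing CRISPR technologies. It is propagated in E. coli through a high-copy ColE1/pUC-type origin and selected with kanamycin through the aph(3')-Ia aminoglycoside phosphotransferase gene. The remaining annotated features are ordinary pUC-family remnants: a lac promoter with its operator and CAP binding site, a partial lacZα coding region, and short fragments of lacI, rop and the pBR322 bom region. None of these is part of the payload.

The payload is a C-terminal module consisting of three SV40 nuclear localization signals, listed as SV40NLS_v1.10, v1.11 and v1.12. The distinct version names suggest three separately designated copies of the signal, but the record does not explain how they differ. When assembled in frame at the C-terminal position of a protein-coding cassette, such as a Cas enzyme or effector fusion, a triple NLS would promote import of the protein into the nucleus. The automated feature table does not annotate the NLS insert itself. It most likely lies in the unannotated stretch between the lacZα fragment and the lac operator, though this is an inference from the map. The record does not state the cloning method, the flanking assembly sites or any promoter for the module.
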