Features (pLannotate 1.2.2; 9 found; start..end, strand, type, name):
    137..236     +  misc_feature   bom (fragment): basis of mobility region from pBR322
    242..399     -  CDS            lacZα (fragment): LacZα fragment of β-galactosidase; lacZ fragment
    644..660     -  protein_bind   lac operator: The lac repressor binds to the lac operator to inhibit transcription in E. coli. This inhibition can be relieved by adding lactose or isopropyl-β-D-thiogalactopyranoside (IPTG). lac repressor encoded by lacI
    668..698     -  promoter       lac promoter: promoter for the E. coli lac operon
    713..734     -  protein_bind   CAP binding site: CAP binding activates transcription in the presence of cAMP. E. coli catabolite activator protein
    747..839     -  CDS            lacI (fragment): lac repressor; lacI; The lac repressor binds to the lac operator to inhibit transcription in E. coli. This inhibition can be relieved by adding lactose or isopropyl-β-D-thiogalactopyranoside (IPTG).
   1022..1610    -  rep_origin     ori: high-copy-number ColE1/pMB1/pBR322/pUC origin of replication
   1788..2597    -  CDS            KanR: aminoglycoside phosphotransferase; aph(3')-Ia; confers resistance to kanamycin in bacteria or G418 (Geneticin®) in eukaryotes
   2704..35      +  CDS            rop (fragment) (across the origin): Rop protein, which maintains plasmids at low copy number; rop
>Addgene plasmid #216053 | AA332 | addgene full sequence | sequence record 431398 | Addgene NGS Result
TCGCGCGTTTCGGTGATGACGGTGAAAACCTCTGACACATGCAGCTCCCGGAGACGGTCACAGCTTGTCT
GTAAGCGGATGCCGGGAGCAGACAAGCCCGTCAGGGCGCGTCAGCGGGTGTTGGCGGGTGTCGGGGCTGG
CTTAACTATGCGGCATCAGAGCAGATTGTACTGAGAGTGCACCATATGCGGTGTGAAATACCGCACAGAT
GCGTAAGGAGAAAATACCGCATCAGGCGCCATTCGCCATTCAGGCTGCGCAACTGTTGGGAAGGGCGATC
GGTGCGGGCCTCTTCGCTATTACGCCAGCTGGCGAAAGGGGGATGTGCTGCAAGGCGATTAAGTTGGGTA
ACGCCAGGGTTTTCCCAGTCACGACGTTGTAAAACGACGGCCAGAGAATTCGAGCTCGGTACCTCGCGAA
TACATCTAGATGAAGACGGGTCCGCCCCCAAGAAAAAAAGGAAGGTTGGTAGCGCAGGCAGTGCCGCAGG
GTCTGGTCCAAAAAAAAAGCGGAAGGTCGAGGACCCTAAGAAGAAACGGAAAGTGGACGGAAGCACGTCT
TCATCGGATCCCGGGCCCGTCGACTGCAGAGGCCTGCATGCAAGCTTGGTGTAATCATGGTCATAGCTGT
TTCCTGTGTGAAATTGTTATCCGCTCACAATTCCACACAACATACGAGCCGGAAGCATAAAGTGTAAAGC
CTGGGGTGCCTAATGAGTGAGCTAACTCACATTAATTGCGTTGCGCTCACTGCCCGCTTTCCAGTCGGGA
AACCTGTCGTGCCAGCTGCATTAATGAATCGGCCAACGCGCGGGGAGAGGCGGTTTGCGTATTGGGCGCT
CTTCCGCTTCCTCGCTCACTGACTCGCTGCGCTCGGTCGTTCGGCTGCGGCGAGCGGTATCAGCTCACTC
AAAGGCGGTAATACGGTTATCCACAGAATCAGGGGATAACGCAGGAAAGAACATGTGAGCAAAAGGCCAG
CAAAAGGCCAGGAACCGTAAAAAGGCCGCGTTGCTGGCGTTTTTCCATAGGCTCCGCCCCCCTGACGAGC
ATCACAAAAATCGACGCTCAAGTCAGAGGTGGCGAAACCCGACAGGACTATAAAGATACCAGGCGTTTCC
CCCTGGAAGCTCCCTCGTGCGCTCTCCTGTTCCGACCCTGCCGCTTACCGGATACCTGTCCGCCTTTCTC
CCTTCGGGAAGCGTGGCGCTTTCTCATAGCTCACGCTGTAGGTATCTCAGTTCGGTGTAGGTCGTTCGCT
CCAAGCTGGGCTGTGTGCACGAACCCCCCGTTCAGCCCGACCGCTGCGCCTTATCCGGTAACTATCGTCT
TGAGTCCAACCCGGTAAGACACGACTTATCGCCACTGGCAGCAGCCACTGGTAACAGGATTAGCAGAGCG
AGGTATGTAGGCGGTGCTACAGAGTTCTTGAAGTGGTGGCCTAACTACGGCTACACTAGAAGAACAGTAT
TTGGTATCTGCGCTCTGCTGAAGCCAGTTACCTTCGGAAAAAGAGTTGGTAGCTCTTGATCCGGCAAACA
AACCACCGCTGGTAGCGGTGGTTTTTTTGTTTGCAAGCAGCAGATTACGCGCAGAAAAAAAGGATCTCAA
GAAGATCCTTTGATCTTTTCTACGGGGTCTGACGCTCAGTGGAACGAAAACTCACGTTAAGGGATTTTGG
TCATGAGATTATCAAAAAGGATCTTCACCTAGATCCTTTTAAATTAAAAATGAAGTTTTAAATCAAGCCC
AATCTGAATAATGTTACAACCAATTAACCAATTCTGATTAGAAAAACTCATCGAGCATCAAATGAAACTG
CAATTTATTCATATCAGGATTATCAATACCATATTTTTGAAAAAGCCGTTTCTGTAATGAAGGAGAAAAC
TCACCGAGGCAGTTCCATAGGATGGCAAGATCCTGGTATCGGTCTGCGATTCCGACTCGTCCAACATCAA
TACAACCTATTAATTTCCCCTCGTCAAAAATAAGGTTATCAAGTGAGAAATCACCATGAGTGACGACTGA
ATCCGGTGAGAATGGCAAAAGTTTATGCATTTCTTTCCAGACTTGTTCAACAGGCCAGCCATTACGCTCG
TCATCAAAATCACTCGCATCAACCAAACCGTTATTCATTCGTGATTGCGCCTGAGCGAGACGAAATACGC
GATCGCTGTTAAAAGGACAATTACAAACAGGAATCGAATGCAACCGGCGCAGGAACACTGCCAGCGCATC
AACAATATTTTCACCTGAATCAGGATATTCTTCTAATACCTGGAATGCTGTTTTTCCGGGGATCGCAGTG
GTGAGTAACCATGCATCATCAGGAGTACGGATAAAATGCTTGATGGTCGGAAGAGGCATAAATTCCGTCA
GCCAGTTTAGTCTGACCATCTCATCTGTAACATCATTGGCAACGCTACCTTTGCCATGTTTCAGAAACAA
CTCTGGCGCATCGGGCTTCCCATACAAGCGATAGATTGTCGCACCTGATTGCCCGACATTATCGCGAGCC
CATTTATACCCATATAAATCAGCATCCATGTTGGAATTTAATCGCGGCCTCGACGTTTCCCGTTGAATAT
GGCTCATAACACCCCTTGTATTACTGTTTATGTAAGCAGACAGTTTTATTGTTCATGATGATATATTTTT
ATCTTGTGCAATGTAACATCAGAGATTTTGAGACACGGGCCAGAGCTGCA
